>Addgene plasmid #234143 | pAIP4_2D5J | addgene full sequence | sequence record 464109 | Addgene NGS Result
ATAGCCCGTCACACCGCGCTCCAGGCGCAGCAGAGCTTCCAGGTAGTAGTAGTCGCCCCAAATGGTGTAG
TCATCCGGGCTAATCCCGCCTCTAACGTGGTAGGAGCCACGACGGATGAAACCTTCCGCTTCGCCGTCGT
CGCGCTCTGCGTAGCCGTCCCTCAACGCGGTGACGGTGGTCTTCGCCGCGTCGATAAAACGTTGGCGCTC
TGGATCAGATTCGTCCAGTTGCGACGCAATTTCCAACAGACCGCACGCAGTAATGGCTGACGCGGAGCTA
TCGCGGTAGCTGCTCGGTTCTTGCGGAACTTCAAAATCCCAATACACCACGCCATCTTCCGGGACACGCG
CCAGAAAATGACGAGCCATACGTTTAGCTGTCTCGAGCAGATCCGCGTTACCCAGATAACGGCTGTTTAA
GGCGAAACCGTAGATACCCCAGGCCTGGCCACGCGTCCAGGTGGAACCGTCCGTGTTACCCTGGTGGGTG
CCACCACGGATCGCATTACCGTTCTCCGGATCGAAATAAAAGGTGTGGTAGCTGCTATCGTCACCACGAA
CCAAGAAACGACGAGACTTCAATGCATGCGCCTCGGCCACGCGGCGGTACTCCGGGTCACCGGTCTGCTC
ACCTGCCCACAGTAACAGCGGCAGATTCAACAGACAATCGATGATAATACGACCGCCGTTCTCAGGGTCA
CCTTTCGGACCCCAAGCCTGGATGATACCGGCGTCTGCACGCCAGCGACGCATCAGCACATCTGCCGCGT
CCAAAGCCAGTTTGCGAGCGGACTCATCTTTTTCCACAATCCACTGCGCCTTCGCGCTCAGGCTATAAAG
GAAACCAATATCGTGGTGGTCCAGGTTCTCGAAACGATCCAGACGCTCACGAAAAGAGGCAACGGTACGA
ACTGCGCCTTCACGATATTGCTCGTCACCGGTGTATTCATAGCACAGCCAGAGAATGCCGCTCCAGAAAC
CATCGGTCCAGTCAGTATTATCGTTCAGAACATACTTATTAGAGCCGTCGCTTACATGCGGAAAGCGGTC
GCCGAATTTCTTCAAGTTACGCGCGGTGATGCCTAGTGCATCTCCTATAGCTTGCTGCCACATTCCAGAG
CCGCCAATCTGTTCACGGTGGGCTTCAATGATGTCGTTGTCTTCCATGTCCAGGTCTTCCGGCGCTTGAT
CTGCCTGGATGCGAATACCGTCATACAGGAAACGCAGGCTATCCATTTCCTTGCCCTGACGTTTGGCAAA
CGCTTCCATCAGGCGACGCAGCGGCGTGGTCTTTTTGATCTTAAAGAAAATTTCAGAGCTGCCGTCACTA
ACTTTCAGGTTAATATGGGTTTCCGGTTTCACTTCCGGCTTGACTTCCGGCTTTGCTTCTTGGTTGACTT
CCGAATCTTGCAGGCTACCGTGGTGATGGTGATGGTGATGATGGTGATGAATCTTCGCCATCATATGTAT
ATCTCCTTCTTAAAGTTAAACAAAATTATTTCTAGAGGGGAATTGTTATCCGCTCACAATTCCCCTATAG
TGAGTCGTATTAATTTCGCGGGATCGAGATCGATCTCGATCCTCTACGCCGGACGCATCGTGGCCGGCAT
CACCGGCGCCACAGGTGCGGTTGCTGGCGCCTATATCGCCGACATCACCGATGGGGAAGATCGGGCTCGC
CACTTCGGGCTCATGAGCGCTTGTTTCGGCGTGGGTATGGTGGCAGGCCCCGTGGCCGGGGGACTGTTGG
GCGCCATCTCCTTGCATGCACCATTCCTTGCGGCGGCGGTGCTCAACGGCCTCAACCTACTACTGGGCTG
CTTCCTAATGCAGGAGTCGCATAAGGGAGAGCGTCGAGATCCCGGACACCATCGAATGGCGCAAAACCTT
TCGCGGTATGGCATGATAGCGCCCGGAAGAGAGTCAATTCAGGGTGGTGAATGTGAAACCAGTAACGTTA
TACGATGTCGCAGAGTATGCCGGTGTCTCTTATCAGACCGTTTCCCGCGTGGTGAACCAGGCCAGCCACG
TTTCTGCGAAAACGCGGGAAAAAGTGGAAGCGGCGATGGCGGAGCTGAATTACATTCCCAACCGCGTGGC
ACAACAACTGGCGGGCAAACAGTCGTTGCTGATTGGCGTTGCCACCTCCAGTCTGGCCCTGCACGCGCCG
TCGCAAATTGTCGCGGCGATTAAATCTCGCGCCGATCAACTGGGTGCCAGCGTGGTGGTGTCGATGGTAG
AACGAAGCGGCGTCGAAGCCTGTAAAGCGGCGGTGCACAATCTTCTCGCGCAACGCGTCAGTGGGCTGAT
CATTAACTATCCGCTGGATGACCAGGATGCCATTGCTGTGGAAGCTGCCTGCACTAATGTTCCGGCGTTA
TTTCTTGATGTCTCTGACCAGACACCCATCAACAGTATTATTTTCTCCCATGAAGACGGTACGCGACTGG
GCGTGGAGCATCTGGTCGCATTGGGTCACCAGCAAATCGCGCTGTTAGCGGGCCCATTAAGTTCTGTCTC
GGCGCGTCTGCGTCTGGCTGGCTGGCATAAATATCTCACTCGCAATCAAATTCAGCCGATAGCGGAACGG
GAAGGCGACTGGAGTGCCATGTCCGGTTTTCAACAAACCATGCAAATGCTGAATGAGGGCATCGTTCCCA
CTGCGATGCTGGTTGCCAACGATCAGATGGCGCTGGGCGCAATGCGCGCCATTACCGAGTCCGGGCTGCG
CGTTGGTGCGGACATCTCGGTAGTGGGATACGACGATACCGAAGACAGCTCATGTTATATCCCGCCGTTA
ACCACCATCAAACAGGATTTTCGCCTGCTGGGGCAAACCAGCGTGGACCGCTTGCTGCAACTCTCTCAGG
GCCAGGCGGTGAAGGGCAATCAGCTGTTGCCCGTCTCACTGGTGAAAAGAAAAACCACCCTGGCGCCCAA
TACGCAAACCGCCTCTCCCCGCGCGTTGGCCGATTCATTAATGCAGCTGGCACGACAGGTTTCCCGACTG
GAAAGCGGGCAGTGAGCGCAACGCAATTAATGTAAGTTAGCTCACTCATTAGGCACCGGGATCTCGACCG
ATGCCCTTGAGAGCCTTCAACCCAGTCAGCTCCTTCCGGTGGGCGCGGGGCATGACTATCGTCGCCGCAC
TTATGACTGTCTTCTTTATCATGCAACTCGTAGGACAGGTGCCGGCAGCGCTCTGGGTCATTTTCGGCGA
GGACCGCTTTCGCTGGAGCGCGACGATGATCGGCCTGTCGCTTGCGGTATTCGGAATCTTGCACGCCCTC
GCTCAAGCCTTCGTCACTGGTCCCGCCACCAAACGTTTCGGCGAGAAGCAGGCCATTATCGCCGGCATGG
CGGCCCCACGGGTGCGCATGATCGTGCTCCTGTCGTTGAGGACCCGGCTAGGCTGGCGGGGTTGCCTTAC
TGGTTAGCAGAATGAATCACCGATACGCGAGCGAACGTGAAGCGACTGCTGCTGCAAAACGTCTGCGACC
TGAGCAACAACATGAATGGTCTTCGGTTTCCGTGTTTCGTAAAGTCTGGAAACGCGGAAGTCAGCGCCCT
GCACCATTATGTTCCGGATCTGCATCGCAGGATGCTGCTGGCTACCCTGTGGAACACCTACATCTGTATT
AACGAAGCGCTGGCATTGACCCTGAGTGATTTTTCTCTGGTCCCGCCGCATCCATACCGCCAGTTGTTTA
CCCTCACAACGTTCCAGTAACCGGGCATGTTCATCATCAGTAACCCGTATCGTGAGCATCCTCTCTCGTT
TCATCGGTATCATTACCCCCATGAACAGAAATCCCCCTTACACGGAGGCATCAGTGACCAAACAGGAAAA
AACCGCCCTTAACATGGCCCGCTTTATCAGAAGCCAGACATTAACGCTTCTGGAGAAACTCAACGAGCTG
GACGCGGATGAACAGGCAGACATCTGTGAATCGCTTCACGACCACGCTGATGAGCTTTACCGCAGCTGCC
TCGCGCGTTTCGGTGATGACGGTGAAAACCTCTGACACATGCAGCTCCCGGAGACGGTCACAGCTTGTCT
GTAAGCGGATGCCGGGAGCAGACAAGCCCGTCAGGGCGCGTCAGCGGGTGTTGGCGGGTGTCGGGGCGCA
GCCATGACCCAGTCACGTAGCGATAGCGGAGTGTATACTGGCTTAACTATGCGGCATCAGAGCAGATTGT
ACTGAGAGTGCACCATTGCGGTGTGAAATACCGCACAGATGCGTAAGGAGAAAATACCGCATCAGGCGCT
CTTCCGCTTCCTCGCTCACTGACTCGCTGCGCTCGGTCGTTCGGCTGCGGCGAGCGGTATCAGCTCACTC
AAAGGCGGTAATACGGTTATCCACAGAATCAGGGGATAACGCAGGAAAGAACATGTGAGCAAAAGGCCAG
CAAAAGGCCAGGAACCGTAAAAAGGCCGCGTTGCTGGCGTTTTTCCATAGGCTCCGCCCCCCTGACGAGC
ATCACAAAAATCGACGCTCAAGTCAGAGGTGGCGAAACCCGACAGGACTATAAAGATACCAGGCGTTTCC
CCCTGGAAGCTCCCTCGTGCGCTCTCCTGTTCCGACCCTGCCGCTTACCGGATACCTGTCCGCCTTTCTC
CCTTCGGGAAGCGTGGCGCTTTCTCATAGCTCACGCTGTAGGTATCTCAGTTCGGTGTAGGTCGTTCGCT
CCAAGCTGGGCTGTGTGCACGAACCCCCCGTTCAGCCCGACCGCTGCGCCTTATCCGGTAACTATCGTCT
TGAGTCCAACCCGGTAAGACACGACTTATCGCCACTGGCAGCAGCCACTGGTAACAGGATTAGCAGAGCG
AGGTATGTAGGCGGTGCTACAGAGTTCTTGAAGTGGTGGCCTAACTACGGCTACACTAGAAGGACAGTAT
TTGGTATCTGCGCTCTGCTGAAGCCAGTTACCTTCGGAAAAAGAGTTGGTAGCTCTTGATCCGGCAAACA
AACCACCGCTGGTAGCGGTGGTTTTTTTGTTTGCAAGCAGCAGATTACGCGCAGAAAAAAAGGATCTCAA
GAAGATCCTTTGATCTTTTCTACGGGGTCTGACGCTCAGTGGAACGAAAACTCACGTTAAGGGATTTTGG
TCATGAACAATAAAACTGTCTGCTTACATAAACAGTAATACAAGGGGTGTTATGAGCCATATTCAACGGG
AAACGTCTTGCTCTAGGCCGCGATTAAATTCCAACATGGATGCTGATTTATATGGGTATAAATGGGCTCG
CGATAATGTCGGGCAATCAGGTGCGACAATCTATCGATTGTATGGGAAGCCCGATGCGCCAGAGTTGTTT
CTGAAACATGGCAAAGGTAGCGTTGCCAATGATGTTACAGATGAGATGGTCAGACTAAACTGGCTGACGG
AATTTATGCCTCTTCCGACCATCAAGCATTTTATCCGTACTCCTGATGATGCATGGTTACTCACCACTGC
GATCCCCGGGAAAACAGCATTCCAGGTATTAGAAGAATATCCTGATTCAGGTGAAAATATTGTTGATGCG
CTGGCAGTGTTCCTGCGCCGGTTGCATTCGATTCCTGTTTGTAATTGTCCTTTTAACAGCGATCGCGTAT
TTCGTCTCGCTCAGGCGCAATCACGAATGAATAACGGTTTGGTTGATGCGAGTGATTTTGATGACGAGCG
TAATGGCTGGCCTGTTGAACAAGTCTGGAAAGAAATGCATAAACTTTTGCCATTCTCACCGGATTCAGTC
GTCACTCATGGTGATTTCTCACTTGATAACCTTATTTTTGACGAGGGGAAATTAATAGGTTGTATTGATG
TTGGACGAGTCGGAATCGCAGACCGATACCAGGATCTTGCCATCCTATGGAACTGCCTCGGTGAGTTTTC
TCCTTCATTACAGAAACGGCTTTTTCAAAAATATGGTATTGATAATCCTGATATGAATAAATTGCAGTTT
CATTTGATGCTCGATGAGTTTTTCTAAGAATTAATTCATGAGCGGATACATATTTGAATGTATTTAGAAA
AATAAACAAATAGGGGTTCCGCGCACATTTCCCCGAAAAGTGCCACCTAAATTGTAAGCGTTAATATTTT
GTTAAAATTCGCGTTAAATTTTTGTTAAATCAGCTCATTTTTTAACCAATAGGCCGAAATCGGCAAAATC
CCTTATAAATCAAAAGAATAGACCGAGATAGGGT
[37 nt withheld, positions 6195-6231]
AAAGAACGTGGACTCCAACGTCAAAGG
[49 nt withheld, positions 6259-6307]
T
[91 nt withheld, positions 6309-6399]
G
[124 nt withheld, positions 6401-6524]
CCCATTCGCCAATCCGGATATAGTTCCTCCTTTCAGCAAAAAACCCCTCAAGACCCGTTTAGAGGCCCCA
AGGGGTTATGCTAGTTATTGCTCAGCGGTGGCAGCAGCCAACTCAGCTTCCTTTCGGGCTTTGTTAGCAG
CCGGATCTCAGTGGTGGTGGTGGTGGTGCTCGAGTCATTACGAACCACGGCCTCTTTCGTACCA
Features (pLannotate 1.2.2; 21 found; start..end, strand, type, name):
   1117..1413    -  CDS            SMT3: SMT3_YEAST - Experimental evidence at protein level: Swiss-Prot protein existence level 1. Not known; suppressor of MIF2 mutations. From Saccharomyces cerevisiae (strain ATCC 204508 / S288c) (Baker's yeast).
   1421..1440    -  CDS            7xHis (fragment): 6xHis affinity tag
   1472..1494    -  RBS            RBS: efficient ribosome binding site from bacteriophage T7 gene 10 (Olins and Rangwala, 1989)
   1509..1533    -  protein_bind   lac operator: The lac repressor binds to the lac operator to inhibit transcription in E. coli. This inhibition can be relieved by adding lactose or isopropyl-β-D-thiogalactopyranoside (IPTG). lac repressor encoded by lacI
   1534..1552    -  promoter       T7 promoter: promoter for bacteriophage T7 RNA polymerase
   1578..1857    +  CDS            TcR (fragment): tetracycline efflux protein; tet; confers resistance to tetracycline
   1865..1942    +  promoter       lacI promoter: lacI
   1943..3025    +  CDS            lacI: lac repressor; lacI; The lac repressor binds to the lac operator to inhibit transcription in E. coli. This inhibition can be relieved by adding lactose or isopropyl-β-D-thiogalactopyranoside (IPTG).
   3038..3059    +  protein_bind   CAP binding site: CAP binding activates transcription in the presence of cAMP. E. coli catabolite activator protein
   3074..3365    +  CDS            TcR (fragment): tetracycline efflux protein; tet; confers resistance to tetracycline
   3437..3817    -  CDS            YPB1_ECOLX: Protein predicted: Swiss-Prot protein existence level 4. From Escherichia coli.
   3834..4025    +  CDS            rop: Rop protein, which maintains plasmids at low copy number; rop
   4127..4266    +  misc_feature   bom: basis of mobility region from pBR322
   4452..5040    -  rep_origin     ori: high-copy-number ColE1/pMB1/pBR322/pUC origin of replication
   5162..5977    +  CDS            KanR: aminoglycoside phosphotransferase; aph(3')-Ia; confers resistance to kanamycin in bacteria or G418 (Geneticin®) in eukaryotes
   5986..6043    -  promoter       AmpR promoter (fragment): bla
   6096..6524    -  rep_origin     f1 ori (sequence partly withheld): f1 bacteriophage origin of replication; arrow indicates direction of (+) strand synthesis
   6561..6608    -  terminator     T7 terminator: transcription terminator for bacteriophage T7 RNA polymerase
   6616..6665    -  CDS            SET1 (fragment): solubility-enhancement tag derived from T7 phage gene 10B
   6675..6692    -  CDS            9xHis (fragment): 9xHis affinity tag
   6711..1113    -  CDS            ugl (across the origin): UGL_BACGL - Experimental evidence at protein level: Swiss-Prot protein existence level 1. Catalyzes the hydrolysis of oligosaccharides with unsaturated glucuronyl residues at the non-reducing terminal, to a sugar or an amino sugar, and an unsaturated D-glucuronic acid (GlcA), which is nonenzymatically converted immediately to alpha-keto acid. From Bacillus sp. (strain GL1).
