[The description below was written by a language model from this plasmid's Addgene catalogue record and pLannotate feature annotations shown in this document.]
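Description:
pAIP4_2D5J is a bacterial expression plasmid built on a pET29b backbone for producing the unsaturated glucuronyl hydrolase (UGL) of Bacillus sp. GL1 in Escherichia coli. It replicates from a ColE1/pMB1-type origin and is selected with kanamycin through the aph(3')-Ia gene. The catalogue lists it as high copy, although the feature table also shows the rop gene and the pBR322 bom region typical of pET vectors. An f1 origin is present as well, and short tetracycline-resistance fragments appear to be pBR322-derived backbone remnants rather than functional markers.

The expression cassette is the standard pET arrangement: a T7 promoter with an adjacent lac operator, the T7 gene 10 ribosome binding site, and a T7 terminator, with a plasmid-borne lacI gene supplying repressor. Transcription therefore depends on a host providing T7 RNA polymerase and can be induced with IPTG. The open reading frame begins with an N-terminal polyhistidine tag (recorded as 10x His) followed by yeast Smt3, the SUMO homologue, fused directly to the 1131 bp UGL coding sequence. This synthetic insert was placed by Golden Gate assembly, with the BsaI sites destroyed in the process. The His tag allows capture on metal-affinity resin, and the Smt3 domain can be recognised by a SUMO-specific protease, allowing the target to be released from the tag. This fits the associated work on high-throughput purification by protease elution. The annotation also detects a short His-tag fragment and a SET1 solubility-tag fragment between the UGL gene and the terminator. The record does not state whether these are translated as part of the product.
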