Addgene plasmid #234143: pAIP4_2D5J
Purpose: Heterologous protein expression of unsaturated glucuronyl hydrolase in Escherichia coli
Depositing lab: Christopher Bahl. Depositing organization: AI Proteins. Publication: Facile, high-throughput protein purification enabled by high-efficiency protease elution. Cárcamo Noriega EN, Truebridge IS, Teets FD 3rd, Bowman JW 3rd, Rodriguez N, Howard TA, Bahl CD. Protein Sci. 2026 Sep;35(9):e70746. doi: 10.1002/pro.70746. PubMed 42555168.
Backbone
  Vector backbone: pET29b
  Backbone size w/o insert (bp): 5679
  Vector type: Bacterial Expression
Growth in bacteria
  Bacterial resistance: Kanamycin, 50 μg/mL
  Growth temperature: 37°C
  Growth strain: DH10B
  Copy number: High Copy
Gene/Insert
  Gene/Insert name: 2D5J (alt names: UGL_BACGL; Unsaturated glucuronyl hydrolase)
  Species: Bacillus sp. GL1
  Insert size (bp): 1131
  Promoter: T7
  Tag / fusion protein: 10x HisTag-Smt3 (N terminal on backbone)
  Cloning method: Golden Gate
  Sequencing primers: 5′ T7-promoter; 3′ T7-Term
Resource information
  A portion of this plasmid was derived from a plasmid made by: Synthetic DNA
Terms and licenses: Academic/Nonprofit Terms; Industry Terms
Depositor comments: 5' cloning site: BsaI (destroyed), 3' cloning site: BsaI (destroyed)
How to cite: pAIP4_2D5J was a gift from Christopher Bahl (Addgene plasmid # 234143 ; http://n2t.net/addgene:234143 ; RRID:Addgene_234143)
